>Addgene plasmid #55149 | mCherry-UbiquitinC-C-18 | depositor partial sequence | sequence record 85515 | insert sequence
CGCATGCCTAGTGACGTCAGATCCGCTAGCGCTACCGGTCGCCACCATGGTGAGCAAGGGCGAGGAGGAT
AACATGGCCATCATCAAGGAGTTCATGCGCTTCAAGGTGCACATGGAGGGCTCCGTGAACGGCCACGAGT
TCGAGATCGAGGGCGAGGGCGAGGGCCGCCCCTACGAGGGCACCCAGACCGCCAAGCTGAAGGTGACCAA
GGGTGGCCCCCTGCCCTTCGCCTGGGACATCCTGTCCCCTCAGTTCATGTACGGCTCCAAGGCCTACGTG
AAGCACCCCGCCGACATCCCCGACTACTTGAAGCTGTCCTTCCCCGAGGGCTTCAAGTGGGAGCGCGTGA
TGAACTTCGAGGACGGCGGCGTGGTGACCGTGACCCAGGACTCCTCCCTGCAGGACGGCGAGTTCATCTA
CAAGGTGAAGCTGCGCGGCACCAACTTCCCCTCCGACGGCCCCGTAATGCAGAAGAAGACCATGGGCTGG
GAGGCCTCCTCCGAGCGGATGTACCCCGAGGACGGCGCCCTGAAGGGCGAGATCAAGCAGAGGCTGAAGC
TGAAGGACGGCGGCCACTACGACGCTGAGGTCAAGACCACCTACAAGGCCAAGAAGCCCGTGCAGCTGCC
CGGCGCCTACAACGTCAACATCAAGTTGGACATCACCTCCCACAACGAGGACTACACCATCGTGGAACAG
TACGAACGCGCCGAGGGCCGCCACTCCACCGGCGGCATGGACGAGCTGTACAAGTCCGGACTCAGATCTC
GAGCTCAAGCTTCGAATTCGGCAGCGGTGGAGAGCGGTCAGATCTTCGTGAAGACTCTGACTGGTAAGAC
CATCACCCTCGAGGTTGAGCCCAGTGACACCATTGAGAATGTCAAGGCAAAGATCCAAGATAAGGAAGGC
ATCCCTCCTGACCAGCAGAGGCTGATCTTTGCTGGAAAACAGCTGGAAGATGGGCGCACCCTGTCTGACT
ACAACATCCAGAAAGAGTCCACCCTGCACCTGGTACTCCGTCTCAGAGGTGGGTGAGGATCCACCGGATC
TAGATAACTGATCATAATCAGCCATACCACATTGTAGAAGTTGCC
