>Addgene plasmid #55149 | mCherry-UbiquitinC-C-18 | addgene partial sequence | sequence record 114639 | SV40pA-R 5'-GAAATTTGTGATGCTATTGC-3'
ACAACAATTGCATTCATTTTATGTTTCAGGTTCAGGGGGAGGTGTGGGAGGTTTTTTAAAGCAAGTAAAA
CCTCTACAAATGTGGTATGGCTGATTATGATCAGTTATCTAGATCCGGTGGATCCTCACCCACCTCTGAG
ACGGAGTACCAGGTGCAGGGTGGACTCTTTCTGGATGTTGTAGTCAGACAGGGTGCGCCCATCTTCCAGC
TGTTTTCCAGCAAAGATCAGCCTCTGCTGGTCAGGAGGGATGCCTTCCTTATCTTGGATCTTTGCCTTGA
CATTCTCAATGGTGTCACTGGGCTCAACCTCGAGGGTGATGGTCTTACCAGTCAGAGTCTTCACGAAGAT
CTGACCGCTCTCCACCGCTGCCGAATTCGAAGCTTGAGCTCGAGATCTGAGTCCGGACTTGTACAGCTCG
TCCATGCCGCCGGTGGAGTGGCGGCCCTCGGCGCGTTCGTACTGTTCCACGATGGTGTAGTCCTCGTTGT
GGGAGGTGATGTCCAACTTGATGTTGACGTTGTAGGCGCCGGGCAGCTGCACGGGCTTCTTGGCCTTGTA
GGTGGTCTTGACCTCAGCGTCGTAGTGGCCGCCGTCCTTCAGCTTCAGCCTCTGCTTGATCTCGCCCTTC
AGGGCGCCGTCCTCGGGGTACATCCGCTCGGAGGAGGCCTCCCAGCCCATGGTCTTCTTCTGCATTACGG
GGCCGTCGGANGGGAAGTTGGTGCCGCGCAGCTTCACCTTGTAGATGAACTCGCCGTCCTGCAGGGAGGA
GTCCTGGGTC
