>Addgene plasmid #55149 | mCherry-UbiquitinC-C-18 | addgene partial sequence | sequence record 114640 | SV40pA-R 5'-GAAATTTGTGATGCTATTGC-3'
GACCCAGGACTCCTCCCTGCAGGACGGCGAGTTCATCTACAAGGTGAAGCTGCGCGGCACCAACTTCCCN
TCCGACGGCCCCGTAATGCAGAAGAAGACCATGGGCTGGGAGGCCTCCTCCGAGCGGATGTACCCCGAGG
ACGGCGCCCTGAAGGGCGAGATCAAGCAGAGGCTGAAGCTGAAGGACGGCGGCCACTACGACGCTGAGGT
CAAGACCACCTACAAGGCCAAGAAGCCCGTGCAGCTGCCCGGCGCCTACAACGTCAACATCAAGTTGGAC
ATCACCTCCCACAACGAGGACTACACCATCGTGGAACAGTACGAACGCGCCGAGGGCCGCCACTCCACCG
GCGGCATGGACGAGCTGTACAAGTCCGGACTCAGATCTCGAGCTCAAGCTTCGAATTCGGCAGCGGTGGA
GAGCGGTCAGATCTTCGTGAAGACTCTGACTGGTAAGACCATCACCCTCGAGGTTGAGCCCAGTGACACC
ATTGAGAATGTCAAGGCAAAGATCCAAGATAAGGAAGGCATCCCTCCTGACCAGCAGAGGCTGATCTTTG
CTGGAAAACAGCTGGAAGATGGGCGCACCCTGTCTGACTACAACATCCAGAAAGAGTCCACCCTGCACCT
GGTACTCCGTCTCAGAGGTGGGTGAGGATCCACCGGATCTAGATAACTGATCATAATCAGCCATACCACA
TTTGTAGAGGTT
