[The description below was written by a language model from this plasmid's Addgene catalogue record.]
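Description:
mCherry-UbiquitinC-C-18 is a mammalian expression plasmid built on the mCherry-C1 backbone (about 4.75 kb without insert), a fluorescent-protein fusion vector in which the gene of interest is placed downstream of the mCherry coding sequence. It is maintained in E. coli as a high-copy plasmid under kanamycin selection, and it carries a neomycin resistance marker that allows G418 selection of transfected mammalian cells. No feature table accompanies the record, so the origins of replication and the exact arrangement of the marker cassette are not documented here. The listed 3′ sequencing primer implies an SV40 polyadenylation signal downstream of the fusion.

The payload is a human ubiquitin sequence, recorded as amino acids 2–76 of the reference protein, meaning the initiator methionine is omitted because translation begins at mCherry. Expression is driven by the CMV promoter, giving strong constitutive transcription in most mammalian cell lines, and the product is mCherry fused to the N terminus of ubiquitin. The "C-18" in the name probably denotes the C-type fusion orientation and an 18-residue linker between the two parts, but the record does not state this explicitly. The insert is named UbiquitinC, whereas the linked gene entry is UBA52, a ubiquitin–ribosomal protein fusion gene. The record does not resolve this difference, though the 76-residue ubiquitin moiety is what is encoded.

The construct serves as a red fluorescent ubiquitin marker for live- or fixed-cell imaging (excitation 587 nm, emission 610 nm). The catalogue lists its localization as membrane.
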