Addgene plasmid #55149: mCherry-UbiquitinC-C-18
Purpose: Localization: Membrane, Excitation: 587, Emission: 610
Depositing lab: Michael Davidson. Depositing organization: Florida State University, Tallahassee.
Backbone
  Vector backbone: mCherry-C1
  Backbone size w/o insert (bp): 4750
  Vector type: Mammalian Expression
  Selectable markers: Neomycin (select with G418)
Growth in bacteria
  Bacterial resistance: Kanamycin, 50 μg/mL
  Growth temperature: 37°C
  Growth strain: DH5alpha
  Copy number: High Copy
Gene/Insert
  Gene/Insert name: UbiquitinC
  Species: H. sapiens (human)
  Mutation: aa 2-76 of NP_003324.1
  Entrez Gene: UBA52 (a.k.a. CEP52, HUBCEP52, L40, RPL40)
  Promoter: CMV
  Tag / fusion protein: mCherry (N terminal on backbone)
  Cloning method: Unknown
  Sequencing primers: 5′ CMV-F; 3′ SV40pA-R
Terms and licenses: Academic/Nonprofit Terms; Industry Terms: Not Available to Industry
Depositor comments: . Excitation = 587; Emission = 610
How to cite: mCherry-UbiquitinC-C-18 was a gift from Michael Davidson (Addgene plasmid # 55149 ; http://n2t.net/addgene:55149 ; RRID:Addgene_55149)
